Addgene plasmid #74009: pUAS:Cas9T2AGFP;U6:sgRNA1;U6:sgRNA2
Purpose: Tissue-specific knock-out in zebrafish, Cas9 and GFP driven by a UAS promoter
Depositing lab: Filippo Del Bene. Publication: 2C-Cas9: a versatile tool for clonal analysis of gene function. Di Donato V, De Santis F, Auer TO, Testa N, Sanchez-Iranzo H, Mercader N, Concordet JP, Del Bene F. Genome Res. 2016 Mar 8. 10.1101/gr.196170.115 PubMed 26957310.
Backbone
  Vector backbone: pminiTol2
  Backbone size w/o insert (bp): 3459
  Total vector size (bp): 9668
  Vector type: CRISPR
Growth in bacteria
  Bacterial resistance: Ampicillin, 100 μg/mL
  Growth temperature: 37°C
  Growth strain: DH5alpha
  Copy number: Unknown
Gene/Insert 1
  Gene/Insert name: 5x UAS
  Species: S. cerevisiae (budding yeast)
  Insert size (bp): 382
Gene/Insert 2
  Gene/Insert name: Cas9
  Species: Streptococcus pyogenes
  Insert size (bp): 4150
Gene/Insert 3
  Gene/Insert name: T2A
  Insert size (bp): 63
Gene/Insert 4
  Gene/Insert name: GFP
  Insert size (bp): 714
Gene/Insert 5
  Gene/Insert name: U6 promoter
  Species: D. rerio (zebrafish)
  Insert size (bp): 331
Terms and licenses: Academic/Nonprofit Terms; Industry Terms: Not Available to Industry
How to cite: pUAS:Cas9T2AGFP;U6:sgRNA1;U6:sgRNA2 was a gift from Filippo Del Bene (Addgene plasmid # 74009 ; http://n2t.net/addgene:74009 ; RRID:Addgene_74009)
