[The description below was written by a language model from this plasmid's Addgene catalogue record, the feature table of its GenBank file and pLannotate feature annotations shown in this document.]
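Description:
pUAS:Cas9T2AGFP;U6:sgRNA1;U6:sgRNA2 is a roughly 9.7 kb CRISPR plasmid built on the pminiTol2 backbone for tissue-specific gene knock-out in zebrafish. The backbone name implies Tol2 transposon arms for transposase-mediated genomic integration, but these are not picked up in the automated feature tables. In E. coli the plasmid replicates from a high-copy ColE1/pUC-type origin and is selected with ampicillin through the β-lactamase gene. An f1 origin and remnants of a cloning vector (lacZα and lacI fragments, lac promoter/operator, T7 and SP6 promoters) are also present.

The main cassette places five tandem Gal4-binding UAS sites upstream of a sequence annotated as the Drosophila hsp70 promoter, which here presumably acts as the basal promoter. This drives Streptococcus pyogenes Cas9 followed by EGFP. The catalogue lists a T2A peptide between the two, matching the short unannotated gap between the coding sequences, so both proteins come from one transcript and GFP marks Cas9-expressing cells. An SV40 polyadenylation signal lies downstream, although it is annotated in the opposite orientation to the coding sequences. Expression depends on Gal4, so crossing to or injecting into a tissue-specific Gal4 driver line restricts Cas9 activity to the chosen cell population.

Two sgRNA scaffold segments (annotated as tracrRNA fragments) flank the Cas9 cassette, in the same orientation as it. They correspond to the two guide cassettes, which the catalogue says use the zebrafish U6 promoter. The U6 promoters themselves are not annotated, and the record does not state any target sequences, so "sgRNA1" and "sgRNA2" may be placeholder guide positions. The two full-length feature tables describe the same sequence in opposite orientations. The additional GenBank record covers only a 726 bp fragment around the SV40 poly(A) region.
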