Features (pLannotate 1.2.2; 21 found; start..end, strand, type, name):
     34..128     -  protein_bind   5X UAS: five tandem copies of the "ScaI site" 17-mer CGGAGTACTGTCCTCCG, an upstream activating sequence (UAS) that efficiently binds yeast Gal4 (Webster et al., 1988; Pfeiffer et al., 2010) GAL4
    127..148     +  misc_feature   MCS (fragment): pUC18/19 multiple cloning site
    169..236     -  misc_RNA       tracrRNA (fragment): trans-activating CRISPR RNA for the Streptococcus pyogenes CRISPR/Cas9 system
    787..805     -  promoter       T7 promoter: promoter for bacteriophage T7 RNA polymerase
    808..965     +  CDS            lacZα (fragment): LacZα fragment of β-galactosidase; lacZ fragment
    969..1397    +  rep_origin     f1 ori (sequence partly withheld): f1 bacteriophage origin of replication; arrow indicates direction of (+) strand synthesis
   1425..1475    -  misc_feature   bom (fragment): basis of mobility region from pBR322
   1502..1606    +  promoter       AmpR promoter: bla
   1607..2467    +  CDS            AmpR: β-lactamase; bla; confers resistance to ampicillin, carbenicillin, and related antibiotics
   2638..3226    +  rep_origin     ori: high-copy-number ColE1/pMB1/pBR322/pUC origin of replication
   3409..3501    +  CDS            lacI (fragment): lac repressor; lacI; The lac repressor binds to the lac operator to inhibit transcription in E. coli. This inhibition can be relieved by adding lactose or isopropyl-β-D-thiogalactopyranoside (IPTG).
   3514..3535    +  protein_bind   CAP binding site: CAP binding activates transcription in the presence of cAMP. E. coli catabolite activator protein
   3550..3580    +  promoter       lac promoter: promoter for the E. coli lac operon
   3588..3604    +  protein_bind   lac operator: The lac repressor binds to the lac operator to inhibit transcription in E. coli. This inhibition can be relieved by adding lactose or isopropyl-β-D-thiogalactopyranoside (IPTG). lac repressor encoded by lacI
   3646..3664    +  promoter       SP6 promoter: promoter for bacteriophage SP6 RNA polymerase
   3956..4023    -  misc_RNA       tracrRNA (fragment): trans-activating CRISPR RNA for the Streptococcus pyogenes CRISPR/Cas9 system
   4304..4433    +  polyA_signal   SV40 poly(A) signal: SV40 polyadenylation signal
   4438..4455    +  promoter       T7 promoter (fragment): promoter for bacteriophage T7 RNA polymerase
   4463..5182    -  CDS            EGFP: the original enhanced GFP (Yang et al., 1996) mammalian codon-optimized
   5288..9388    -  CDS            cas9: CAS9_STRP1 - Also known as csn1 From Streptococcus pyogenes serotype M1.
   9448..15      -  promoter       hsp70 promoter (across the origin): Drosophila melanogaster hsp70Bb promoter
>Addgene plasmid #74009 | pUAS:Cas9T2AGFP;U6:sgRNA1;U6:sgRNA2 | addgene full sequence | sequence record 364568 | Addgene NGS Result
CTATTTATACTCCGGCGCTCGCTAGAGTCTCCGCTCGGAGGACAGTACTCCGCTCGGAGGACAGTACTCC
GCTCGGAGGACAGTACTCCGCTCGGAGGACAGTACTCCGCTCGGAGGACAGTACTCCGACCTGCAGGCAT
GCAAGCTTGGATCCGTCGACCAAAAAAAGCACCGACTCGGTGCCACTTTTTCAAGTTGATAACGGACTAG
CCTTATTTAAACTTGCTATGCTGTTTCCAGCATAGCTCTTAAACTGAGACCCTCTCTCGGTCTCTCGAGC
TGGGAGTCTGGAGGACGGCTATATATACCAGTGACTTCTGGGTATGTGTTTCATGTGTGGTATATGGCTT
ACTTACTTATTCAACTCATTTACACTTACATGTGTCAGTAAATCACTGTGTAGTAGTAAACCTGTAAACC
CTTAAATTCTTTAAAATTTGAAAACCAGCAGTTTATGTAGGTTTACCGTAGAGTTTTGGAGCTGTAAGCG
TAGTCGACCCATGGGATCTATTTAAATTAAACTGGGCATCAGCGCAATTCAATTGGTTTGGTAATAGCAA
GGGAAAATAGAATGAAGTGATCTCCAAAAAATAAGTACTTTTTGACTGTAAATAAAATTGTAAGGAGTAA
AAAGTACTTTTTTTTCTAAAAAAATGTAATTAAGTAAAAGTAAAAGTATTGATTTTTAATTGTACTCAAG
TAAAGTAAAAATCCCCAAAAATAATACTTAAGTACAGTAATCAAGTAAAATTACTCAAGTACTTTACACC
TCTGGGCCCAATTCGCCCTATAGTGAGTCGTATTACAATTCACTGGCCGTCGTTTTACAACGTCGTGACT
GGGAAAACCCTGGCGTTACCCAACTTAATCGCCTTGCAGCACATCCCCCTTTCGCCAGCTGGCGTAATAG
CGAAGAGGCCCGCACCGATCGCCCTTCCCAACAGTTGCGCAGCCTGAATGGCGAATGG
[124 nt withheld, positions 969-1092]
C
[91 nt withheld, positions 1094-1184]
A
[49 nt withheld, positions 1186-1234]
CCTTTGACGTTGGAGTCCACGTTCTTT
[37 nt withheld, positions 1262-1298]
ACCCTATCTCGGTCTATTCTTTTGATTTATAAGGGATTTTGCCGATTTCGGCCTATTGGTTAAAAAATGA
GCTGATTTAACAAAAATTTAACGCGAATTTTAACAAAATATTAACGCTTACAATTTCCTGATGCGGTATT
TTCTCCTTACGCATCTGTGCGGTATTTCACACCGCATCAGGTGGCACTTTTCGGGGAAATGTGCGCGGAA
CCCCTATTTGTTTATTTTTCTAAATACATTCAAATATGTATCCGCTCATGAGACAATAACCCTGATAAAT
GCTTCAATAATATTGAAAAAGGAAGAGTATGAGTATTCAACATTTCCGTGTCGCCCTTATTCCCTTTTTT
GCGGCATTTTGCCTTCCTGTTTTTGCTCACCCAGAAACGCTGGTGAAAGTAAAAGATGCTGAAGATCAGT
TGGGTGCACGAGTGGGTTACATCGAACTGGATCTCAACAGCGGTAAGATCCTTGAGAGTTTTCGCCCCGA
AGAACGTTTTCCAATGATGAGCACTTTTAAAGTTCTGCTATGTGGCGCGGTATTATCCCGTATTGACGCC
GGGCAAGAGCAACTCGGTCGCCGCATACACTATTCTCAGAATGACTTGGTTGAGTACTCACCAGTCACAG
AAAAGCATCTTACGGATGGCATGACAGTAAGAGAATTATGCAGTGCTGCCATAACCATGAGTGATAACAC
TGCGGCCAACTTACTTCTGACAACGATCGGAGGACCGAAGGAGCTAACCGCTTTTTTGCACAACATGGGG
GATCATGTAACTCGCCTTGATCGTTGGGAACCGGAGCTGAATGAAGCCATACCAAACGACGAGCGTGACA
CCACGATGCCTGTAGCAATGGCAACAACGTTGCGCAAACTATTAACTGGCGAACTACTTACTCTAGCTTC
CCGGCAACAATTAATAGACTGGATGGAGGCGGATAAAGTTGCAGGACCACTTCTGCGCTCGGCCCTTCCG
GCTGGCTGGTTTATTGCTGATAAATCTGGAGCCGGTGAGCGTGGATCTCGCGGTATCATTGCAGCACTGG
GGCCAGATGGTAAGCCCTCCCGTATCGTAGTTATCTACACGACGGGGAGTCAGGCAACTATGGATGAACG
AAATAGACAGATCGCTGAGATAGGTGCCTCACTGATTAAGCATTGGTAACTGTCAGACCAAGTTTACTCA
TATATACTTTAGATTGATTTAAAACTTCATTTTTAATTTAAAAGGATCTAGGTGAAGATCCTTTTTGATA
ATCTCATGACCAAAATGCCTTAACGTGAGTTTTCGTTCCACTGAGCGTCAGACCCCGTAGAAAAGATCAA
AGGATCTTCTTGAGATCCTTTTTTTCTGCGCGTAATCTGCTGCTTGCAAACAAAAAAACCACCGCTACCA
GCGGTGGTTTGTTTGCCGGATCAAGAGCTACCAACTCTTTTTCCGAAGGTAACTGGCTTCAGCAGAGCGC
AGATACCAAATACTGTTCTTCTAGTGTAGCCGTAGTTAGGCCACCACTTCAAGAACTCTGTAGCACCGCC
TACATACCTCGCTCTGCTAATCCTGTTACCAGTGGCTGCTGCCAGTGGCGATAAGTCGTGTCTTACCGGG
TTGGACTCAAGACGATAGTTACCGGATAAGGCGCAGCGGTCGGGCTGAACGGGGGGTTCGTGCACACAGC
CCAGCTTGGAGCGAACGACCTACACCGAACTGAGATACCTACAGCGTGAGCTATGAGAAAGCGCCACGCT
TCCCGAAGGGAGAAAGGCGGACAGGTATCCGGTAAGCGGCAGGGTCGGAACAGGAGAGCGCACGAGGGAG
CTTCCAGGGGGAAACGCCTGGTATCTTTATAGTCCTGTCGGGTTTCGCCACCTCTGACTTGAGCGTCGAT
TTTTGTGATGCTCGTCAGGGGGGCGGAGCCTATGGAAAAACGCCAGCAACGCGGCCTTTTTACGGTTCCT
GGCCTTTTGCTGGCCTTTTGCTCACATGTTCTTTCCTGCGTTATCCCCTGATTCTGTGGATAACCGTATT
ACCGCCTTTGAGTGAGCTGATACCGCTCGCCGCAGCCGAACGACCGAGCGCAGCGAGTCAGTGAGCGAGG
AAGCGGAAGAGCGCCCAATACGCAAACCGCCTCTCCCCGCGCGTTGGCCGATTCATTAATGCAGCTGGCA
CGACAGGTTTCCCGACTGGAAAGCGGGCAGTGAGCGCAACGCAATTAATGTGAGTTAGCTCACTCATTAG
GCACCCCAGGCTTTACACTTTATGCTTCCGGCTCGTATGTTGTGTGGAATTGTGAGCGGATAACAATTTC
ACACAGGAAACAGCTATGACCATGATTACGCCAAGCTATTTAGGTGACACTATAGAATACTCAAGCTATG
CATCCAACGCGTTGGGAGCTCTCCCATATGGTCGAGCAGAGGTGTAAAAAGTACTCAAAAATTTTACTCA
AGTGAAAGTACAAGTACTTAGGGAAAATTTTACTCAATTAAAAGTAAAAGTATCTGGCTAGAATCTTACT
TGAGTAAAAGTAAAAAAGTACTCCATTAAAATTGTACTTGAGTATTAAGGAAGTAAAAGTAAAAGCAAGA
AAGAAAACTAGAGATTCTTGTTTAAGCTTCCGCGGTGGAGCTCGAATTAATTCATCATTGAAAAAAAGCA
CCGACTCGGTGCCACTTTTTCAAGTTGATAACGGACTAGCCTTATTTAAACTTGCTATGCTGTTTCCAGC
ATAGCTCTTAAACGAGACGCATTAGATCTAATCGTCTCGAGCTGGGAGTCTGGAGGACGGCTATATATAC
CAGTGACTTCTGGGTATGTGTTTCATGTGTGGTATATGGCTTACTTACTTATTCAACTCATTTACACTTA
CATGTGTCAGTAAATCACTGTGTAGTAGTAAACCTGTAAACCCTTAAATTCTTTAAAATTTGAAAACCAG
CAGTTTATGTAGGTTTACCGTAGAGTTTTGGAGCTGTAAGCGTAGGATCCCCCACTTTGTACAAGGTTTA
TTGCAGCTTATAATGGTTACAAATAAAGCAATAGCATCACAAATTTCACAAATAAAGCATTTTTTTCACT
GCATTCTAGTTGTGGTTTGTCCAAACTCATCAATGTATCTTATCATGTCTGGATCTACGTAATACGACTC
ACTATAGTTCTAGATTACTTGTACAGCTCGTCCATGCCGAGAGTGATCCCGGCGGCGGTCACGAACTCCA
GCAGGACCATGTGATCGCGCTTCTCGTTGGGGTCTTTGCTCAGGGCGGACTGGGTGCTCAGGTAGTGGTT
GTCGGGCAGCAGCACGGGGCCGTCGCCGATGGGGGTGTTCTGCTGGTAGTGGTCGGCGAGCTGCACGCTG
CCGTCCTCGATGTTGTGGCGGATCTTGAAGTTCACCTTGATGCCGTTCTTCTGCTTGTCGGCCATGATAT
AGACGTTGTGGCTGTTGTAGTTGTACTCCAGCTTGTGCCCCAGGATGTTGCCGTCCTCCTTGAAGTCGAT
GCCCTTCAGCTCGATGCGGTTCACCAGGGTGTCGCCCTCGAACTTCACCTCGGCGCGGGTCTTGTAGTTG
CCGTCGTCCTTGAAGAAGATGGTGCGCTCCTGGACGTAGCCTTCGGGCATGGCGGACTTGAAGAAGTCGT
GCTGCTTCATGTGGTCGGGGTAGCGGCTGAAGCACTGCACGCCGTAGGTCAGGGTGGTCACGAGGGTGGG
CCAGGGCACGGGCAGCTTGCCGGTGGTGCAGATGAACTTCAGGGTCAGCTTGCCGTAGGTGGCATCGCCC
TCGCCCTCGCCGGACACGCTGAACTTGTGGCCGTTTACGTCGCCGTCCAGCTCGACCAGGATGGGCACCA
CCCCGGTGAACAGCTCCTCGCCCTTGCTCACCATTGGGCCGGGATTCTCCTCCACGTCACCGCATGTTAG
AAGACTTCCTCTGCCCTCTCCGCCGCCGGACCTCACCTTTCTCTTCTTCTTAGGAGATCTCACCGGTGAG
TCGCCACCCAGCTGAGACAGGTCAATCCTTGTTTCGTACAGGCCGGTAATACTCTGATGGATCAGTGTAG
CGTCCAGCACCTCCTTAGTGGAGGTGTACCTCTTTCTATCGATTGTAGTGTCGAAGTACTTGAAAGCTGC
AGGTGCGCCCAGGTTTGTCAGAGTGAACAGATGAATGATATTTTCGGCCTGCTCCCTGATGGGCTTATCT
CTGTGTTTGTTGTAAGCAGACAGGACCTTATCCAGATTTGCGTCGGCCAGGATCACTCTTTTAGAGAACT
CGCTAATCTGTTCAATGATCTCGTCCAGATAATGCTTGTGCTGCTCCACAAACAGCTGTTTCTGTTCGTT
ATCCTCTGGAGATCCTTTCAGCTTCTCGTAGTGGCTTGCCAGATACAGGAAGTTCACGTACTTAGAAGGC
AGGGCCAGTTCATTGCCTTTCTGCAGCTCTCCAGCGCTTGCCAGCATGCGTTTCCTGCCGTTTTCCAGCT
CAAACAGACTGTACTTGGGCAGTTTAATGATCAGGTCTTTCTTCACTTCCTTATAACCTTTGGCCTCCAG
AAAATCGATTGGGTTCTTCTCGAAAGAGCTTCTCTCCATAATTGTGATACCCAGCAGCTCCTTGACAGAT
TTCAGTTTCTTGCTTTTGCCCTTCTCCACCTTAGCGACCACCAGGACGGAGTATGCCACAGTGGGAGAGT
CAAAGCCTCCATACTTCTTAGGGTCCCAGTCTTTCTTTCTAGCGATCAGCTTATCAGAGTTGCGTTTTGG
CAGAATACTTTCTTTTGAGAAACCGCCTGTCTGCACCTCAGTTTTCTTGACGATATTCACTTGAGGCATG
CTCAGGACCTTCCTCACGGTTGCAAAATCTCTGCCTTTGTCCCACACGATTTCGCCTGTCTCTCCGTTTG
TCTCAATCAGGGGCCTTTTGCGGATTTCTCCATTGGCCAGGGTGATCTCTGTCTTAAAGAAATTCATGAT
GTTTGAGTAAAAGAAATACTTGGCAGTAGCTTTTCCAATTTCCTGCTCGGACTTGGCGATCATTTTTCTG
ACATCGTACACCTTATAGTCTCCGTACACGAATTCGCTCTCCAGTTTTGGGTATTTCTTGATCAGTGCGG
TACCGACCACGGCGTTCAGGTATGCGTCATGGGCATGGTGATAATTGTTAATCTCGCGGACCTTATAAAA
CTGGAAATCTTTCCTAAAGTCGCTGACCAGTTTACTCTTCAGGGTAATGACCTTCACTTCTCTGATCAGT
TTGTCATTCTCATCGTACTTTGTGTTCATGCGACTATCCAGAATCTGTGCGACGTGTTTAGTGATCTGGC
GTGTTTCCACCAGCTGCCTCTTGATGAATCCAGCTTTGTCCAGTTCTGACAGTCCACCGCGCTCTGCTTT
TGTCAGGTTATCAAACTTCCTCTGAGTGATCAGTTTGGCATTCAGCAGCTGTCTCCAGTAGTTCTTCATT
TTCTTGACCACTTCCTCACTAGGGACATTATCTGATTTTCCTCTGTTTTTGTCGGACCTGGTCAGCACCT
TGTTGTCAATGCTGTCATCTTTGATGAAACTCTGGGGGACGATATGATCCACGTCGTAATCAGACAGCCT
GTTAATATCCAGCTCCTGGTCCACGTACATATCTCTTCCATTCTGCAGATAGTACAGATACAGCTTCTCA
TTCTGCAGCTGTGTGTTTTCCACTGGGTGCTCTTTCAGGATCTGGCTACCCAGCTCCTTAATGCCTTCCT
CGATTCTTTTCATCCTCTCTCTACTGTTCTTCTGACCCTTCTGGGTTGTCTGATTTTCGCGAGCCATCTC
AATCACGATGTTTTCGGGCTTATGGCCCATGACTTTCACCAGCTCATCGACGATTTTCACTGTCTGCAGA
ATGCCTTTCTTGATGGCTGGGCTTCCAGCCAGGTTTGCAATCTGCTCATGCAGGGAGTGGCCCTGTCCAG
ACACCTGAGCCTTCTGGATGTCCTCTTTGAAGGTCAGACTGTCATCGTGAATCAGCTGCATAAAATTGCG
GTTGGCGAAGCCATCACTTTTCAGAAAGTCCAGGATTGTCTTTCCTGACTGTTTATCCCTAATGCCGTTG
ATCAGCTTCCTGCTCAGTCTACCCCAGCCAGTGTAGCGCCTTCTCTTCAGCTGTTTCATCACCTTGTCAT
CGAACAGATGAGCATAGGTTTTCAGTCTTTCCTCGATCATTCCTCTGTCCTCAAACAGGGTCAGTGTCAG
CACAATGTCTTCCAGGATATCCTCATTTTCCTCGTTGTCCAGGAAGTCTTTATCCTTAATGATCTTCAGC
AGATCGTGGTAAGCGCCCAGGCTTGCGTTAAATCTGTCTTCGACTCCGCTGATCTCCACGGAATCGAAGC
ATTCAATTTTCTTGAAGTAGTCCTCCTTCAGCTGCTTGACAGTCACTTTCCTGTTGGTTTTAAACAGCAG
ATCCACGATTGCTTTCTTCTGCTCTCCTGACAGGAAGGCTGGCTTTCTCATGCCCTCGGTGACGTATTTC
ACCTTTGTCAGTTCGTTATAGACAGTGAAATACTCGTACAGCAGGGAGTGCTTAGGCAGCACTTTCTCAT
TGGGCAGGTTTTTGTCAAAATTAGTCATTCTCTCGATGAAGGACTGTGCAGAGGCGCCCTTATCGACCAC
TTCCTCGAAGTTCCAAGGAGTAATGGTTTCCTCGGATTTGCGAGTCATCCAGGCAAATCTGCTGTTTCCG
CGAGCCAGTGGACCCACATAGTAAGGGATTCTGAAGGTCAGAATTTTTTCGATCTTCTCGCGGTTATCTT
TCAGAAAGGGGTAGAAGTCTTCCTGGCGCCTCAGGATAGCGTGCAGCTCTCCCAGATGAATCTGGTGTGG
GATGGAACCGTTATCAAATGTGCGCTGCTTCCTCAGCAGGTCCTCTCTATTCAGTTTCACCAGCAGTTCC
TCAGTTCCGTCCATCTTCTCCAGAATAGGTTTGATAAACTTGTAGAATTCCTCCTGTGATGCGCCTCCGT
CGATATAACCGGCGTAGCCGTTCTTGGACTGATCAAAGAAAATTTCCTTGTACTTCTCTGGCAGCTGCTG
CCTGACCAGAGCCTTCAGCAGGGTCAGATCCTGATGGTGCTCGTCATATCTCTTGATCATGCTGGCACTC
AGAGGAGCTTTTGTAATCTCGCTGTTCACTCTCAGAATATCTGACAGCAGGATTGCGTCGGACAGATTTT
TGGCAGCCAGGAACAGGTCAGCGTACTGATCTCCGATCTGTGCCAGCAGGTTATCCAGGTCATCGTCATA
TGTGTCCTTTGACAGCTGCAGTTTGGCGTCCTCAGCCAGATCAAAATTGCTTTTGAAGTTAGGAGTCAGG
CCCAGACTCAGAGCGATCAGATTTCCAAACAGACCGTTCCTCTTTTCTCCGGGCAGCTGTGCAATCAGGT
TCTCCAGTCTGCGTGACTTGGACAGCCTGGCTGACAGGATAGCTTTTGCGTCCACTCTGGAAGCATTAAT
AGGGTTTTCCTCAAACAGCTGATTGTAAATCTGGACCAGCTGGATGAACAGCTTGTCCACATCGGAATTG
TCGGGGTTCAGATCGCCCTCGATCAGAAAATGACCCCTGAACTTAATCATGTGGGCCAGAGCCAGATAGA
TCAGTCTCAGGTCGGCTTTATCAGTAGAGTCAGCCAGTTTCTTGCGCAGATGATAGATGGTTGGGTATTT
TTCGTGATAGGCGACCTCGTCCACAATGTTTCCAAAGATAGGATGGCGCTCGTGTTTCTTATCTTCCTCG
ACCAGGAAACTTTCCTCCAGCCTATGAAAGAATGAATCGTCCACCTTAGCCATTTCGTTAGAGAAAATCT
CCTGCAGGTAACAGATTCTATTCTTCCTTCTGGTATAGCGCCTTCTTGCTGTTCTTTTCAGGCGTGTTGC
TTCGGCAGTCTCTCCAGAACCGAACAGCAGGGCTCCAATCAGATTTTTCTTGATGCTGTGCCTGTCGGTG
TTACCCAGCACCTTAAATTTCTTGCTAGGGACCTTGTAGTCGTCTGTAATCACTGCCCAACCCACGGAGT
TAGTTCCAATATCCAGGCCGATGCTATACTTCTTATCCATGCTTCCCACCTTTCTCTTCTTCTTAGGTGG
AGAAGCCATGGTGGCCCCAATTCCCTATTCAGAGTTCTCTTCTTGTATTCAATAATTACTTCTTGGCAGA
TTTCAGTAGTTGCAGTTGATTTACTTGGTTGCTGGTTACTTTTAATTGATTCACTTTAACTTGCACTTTA
CTGCAGATTGTTTAGCTTGTTCAGCTGCGCTTGTTTATTTGCTTAGCTTTCGCTTAGCGACGTGTTCACT
TTGCTTGTTTGAATTGAATTGTCGCTCCGTAGACGAAGCGCCT
