Features (pLannotate 1.2.2; 21 found; start..end, strand, type, name):
    417..521     -  promoter       AmpR promoter: bla
    548..598     +  misc_feature   bom (fragment): basis of mobility region from pBR322
    626..1054    -  rep_origin     f1 ori (sequence partly withheld): f1 bacteriophage origin of replication; arrow indicates direction of (+) strand synthesis
   1058..1215    -  CDS            lacZα (fragment): LacZα fragment of β-galactosidase; lacZ fragment
   1218..1236    +  promoter       T7 promoter: promoter for bacteriophage T7 RNA polymerase
   1787..1854    +  misc_RNA       tracrRNA (fragment): trans-activating CRISPR RNA for the Streptococcus pyogenes CRISPR/Cas9 system
   1875..1896    -  misc_feature   MCS (fragment): pUC18/19 multiple cloning site
   1895..1989    +  protein_bind   5X UAS: five tandem copies of the "ScaI site" 17-mer CGGAGTACTGTCCTCCG, an upstream activating sequence (UAS) that efficiently binds yeast Gal4 (Webster et al., 1988; Pfeiffer et al., 2010) GAL4
   2008..2246    +  promoter       hsp70 promoter: Drosophila melanogaster hsp70Bb promoter
   2306..6406    +  CDS            cas9: CAS9_STRP1 - Also known as csn1 From Streptococcus pyogenes serotype M1.
   6512..7231    +  CDS            EGFP: the original enhanced GFP (Yang et al., 1996) mammalian codon-optimized
   7239..7256    -  promoter       T7 promoter (fragment): promoter for bacteriophage T7 RNA polymerase
   7261..7390    -  polyA_signal   SV40 poly(A) signal: SV40 polyadenylation signal
   7671..7738    +  misc_RNA       tracrRNA (fragment): trans-activating CRISPR RNA for the Streptococcus pyogenes CRISPR/Cas9 system
   8030..8048    -  promoter       SP6 promoter: promoter for bacteriophage SP6 RNA polymerase
   8090..8106    -  protein_bind   lac operator: The lac repressor binds to the lac operator to inhibit transcription in E. coli. This inhibition can be relieved by adding lactose or isopropyl-β-D-thiogalactopyranoside (IPTG). lac repressor encoded by lacI
   8114..8144    -  promoter       lac promoter: promoter for the E. coli lac operon
   8159..8180    -  protein_bind   CAP binding site: CAP binding activates transcription in the presence of cAMP. E. coli catabolite activator protein
   8193..8285    -  CDS            lacI (fragment): lac repressor; lacI; The lac repressor binds to the lac operator to inhibit transcription in E. coli. This inhibition can be relieved by adding lactose or isopropyl-β-D-thiogalactopyranoside (IPTG).
   8468..9056    -  rep_origin     ori: high-copy-number ColE1/pMB1/pBR322/pUC origin of replication
   9227..416     -  CDS            AmpR (across the origin): β-lactamase; bla; confers resistance to ampicillin, carbenicillin, and related antibiotics
>Addgene plasmid #74009 | pUAS:Cas9T2AGFP;U6:sgRNA1;U6:sgRNA2 | analyzer sequence | sequence record 142466
GTTGTCAGAAGTAAGTTGGCCGCAGTGTTATCACTCATGGTTATGGCAGCACTGCATAATTCTCTTACTG
TCATGCCATCCGTAAGATGCTTTTCTGTGACTGGTGAGTACTCAACCAAGTCATTCTGAGAATAGTGTAT
GCGGCGACCGAGTTGCTCTTGCCCGGCGTCAATACGGGATAATACCGCGCCACATAGCAGAACTTTAAAA
GTGCTCATCATTGGAAAACGTTCTTCGGGGCGAAAACTCTCAAGGATCTTACCGCTGTTGAGATCCAGTT
CGATGTAACCCACTCGTGCACCCAACTGATCTTCAGCATCTTTTACTTTCACCAGCGTTTCTGGGTGAGC
AAAAACAGGAAGGCAAAATGCCGCAAAAAAGGGAATAAGGGCGACACGGAAATGTTGAATACTCATACTC
TTCCTTTTTCAATATTATTGAAGCATTTATCAGGGTTATTGTCTCATGAGCGGATACATATTTGAATGTA
TTTAGAAAAATAAACAAATAGGGGTTCCGCGCACATTTCCCCGAAAAGTGCCACCTGATGCGGTGTGAAA
TACCGCACAGATGCGTAAGGAGAAAATACCGCATCAGGAAATTGTAAGCGTTAATATTTTGTTAAAATTC
GCGTTAAATTTTTGTTAAATCAGCTCATTTTTTAACCAATAGGCCGAAATCGGCAAAATCCCTTATAAAT
CAAAAGAATAGACCGAGATAGGGT
[37 nt withheld, positions 725-761]
AAAGAACGTGGACTCCAACGTCAAAGG
[49 nt withheld, positions 789-837]
T
[91 nt withheld, positions 839-929]
G
[124 nt withheld, positions 931-1054]
CCATTCGCCATTCAGGCTGCGCAACTGTTGGGAAGGGCGATCGGTGCGGGCCTCTTCGCTATTACGCCAG
CTGGCGAAAGGGGGATGTGCTGCAAGGCGATTAAGTTGGGTAACGCCAGGGTTTTCCCAGTCACGACGTT
GTAAAACGACGGCCAGTGAATTGTAATACGACTCACTATAGGGCGAATTGGGCCCAGAGGTGTAAAGTAC
TTGAGTAATTTTACTTGATTACTGTACTTAAGTATTATTTTTGGGGATTTTTACTTTACTTGAGTACAAT
TAAAAATCAATACTTTTACTTTTACTTAATTACATTTTTTTAGAAAAAAAAGTACTTTTTACTCCTTACA
ATTTTATTTACAGTCAAAAAGTACTTATTTTTTGGAGATCACTTCATTCTATTTTCCCTTGCTATTACCA
AACCAATTGAATTGCGCTGATGCCCAGTTTAATTTAAATAGATCCCATGGGTCGACTACGCTTACAGCTC
CAAAACTCTACGGTAAACCTACATAAACTGCTGGTTTTCAAATTTTAAAGAATTTAAGGGTTTACAGGTT
TACTACTACACAGTGATTTACTGACACATGTAAGTGTAAATGAGTTGAATAAGTAAGTAAGCCATATACC
ACACATGAAACACATACCCAGAAGTCACTGGTATATATAGCCGTCCTCCAGACTCCCAGCTCGAGAGACC
GAGAGAGGGTCTCAGTTTAAGAGCTATGCTGGAAACAGCATAGCAAGTTTAAATAAGGCTAGTCCGTTAT
CAACTTGAAAAAGTGGCACCGAGTCGGTGCTTTTTTTGGTCGACGGATCCAAGCTTGCATGCCTGCAGGT
CGGAGTACTGTCCTCCGAGCGGAGTACTGTCCTCCGAGCGGAGTACTGTCCTCCGAGCGGAGTACTGTCC
TCCGAGCGGAGTACTGTCCTCCGAGCGGAGACTCTAGCGAGCGCCGGAGTATAAATAGAGGCGCTTCGTC
TACGGAGCGACAATTCAATTCAAACAAGCAAAGTGAACACGTCGCTAAGCGAAAGCTAAGCAAATAAACA
AGCGCAGCTGAACAAGCTAAACAATCTGCAGTAAAGTGCAAGTTAAAGTGAATCAATTAAAAGTAACCAG
CAACCAAGTAAATCAACTGCAACTACTGAAATCTGCCAAGAAGTAATTATTGAATACAAGAAGAGAACTC
TGAATAGGGAATTGGGGCCACCATGGCTTCTCCACCTAAGAAGAAGAGAAAGGTGGGAAGCATGGATAAG
AAGTATAGCATCGGCCTGGATATTGGAACTAACTCCGTGGGTTGGGCAGTGATTACAGACGACTACAAGG
TCCCTAGCAAGAAATTTAAGGTGCTGGGTAACACCGACAGGCACAGCATCAAGAAAAATCTGATTGGAGC
CCTGCTGTTCGGTTCTGGAGAGACTGCCGAAGCAACACGCCTGAAAAGAACAGCAAGAAGGCGCTATACC
AGAAGGAAGAATAGAATCTGTTACCTGCAGGAGATTTTCTCTAACGAAATGGCTAAGGTGGACGATTCAT
TCTTTCATAGGCTGGAGGAAAGTTTCCTGGTCGAGGAAGATAAGAAACACGAGCGCCATCCTATCTTTGG
AAACATTGTGGACGAGGTCGCCTATCACGAAAAATACCCAACCATCTATCATCTGCGCAAGAAACTGGCT
GACTCTACTGATAAAGCCGACCTGAGACTGATCTATCTGGCTCTGGCCCACATGATTAAGTTCAGGGGTC
ATTTTCTGATCGAGGGCGATCTGAACCCCGACAATTCCGATGTGGACAAGCTGTTCATCCAGCTGGTCCA
GATTTACAATCAGCTGTTTGAGGAAAACCCTATTAATGCTTCCAGAGTGGACGCAAAAGCTATCCTGTCA
GCCAGGCTGTCCAAGTCACGCAGACTGGAGAACCTGATTGCACAGCTGCCCGGAGAAAAGAGGAACGGTC
TGTTTGGAAATCTGATCGCTCTGAGTCTGGGCCTGACTCCTAACTTCAAAAGCAATTTTGATCTGGCTGA
GGACGCCAAACTGCAGCTGTCAAAGGACACATATGACGATGACCTGGATAACCTGCTGGCACAGATCGGA
GATCAGTACGCTGACCTGTTCCTGGCTGCCAAAAATCTGTCCGACGCAATCCTGCTGTCAGATATTCTGA
GAGTGAACAGCGAGATTACAAAAGCTCCTCTGAGTGCCAGCATGATCAAGAGATATGACGAGCACCATCA
GGATCTGACCCTGCTGAAGGCTCTGGTCAGGCAGCAGCTGCCAGAGAAGTACAAGGAAATTTTCTTTGAT
CAGTCCAAGAACGGCTACGCCGGTTATATCGACGGAGGCGCATCACAGGAGGAATTCTACAAGTTTATCA
AACCTATTCTGGAGAAGATGGACGGAACTGAGGAACTGCTGGTGAAACTGAATAGAGAGGACCTGCTGAG
GAAGCAGCGCACATTTGATAACGGTTCCATCCCACACCAGATTCATCTGGGAGAGCTGCACGCTATCCTG
AGGCGCCAGGAAGACTTCTACCCCTTTCTGAAAGATAACCGCGAGAAGATCGAAAAAATTCTGACCTTCA
GAATCCCTTACTATGTGGGTCCACTGGCTCGCGGAAACAGCAGATTTGCCTGGATGACTCGCAAATCCGA
GGAAACCATTACTCCTTGGAACTTCGAGGAAGTGGTCGATAAGGGCGCCTCTGCACAGTCCTTCATCGAG
AGAATGACTAATTTTGACAAAAACCTGCCCAATGAGAAAGTGCTGCCTAAGCACTCCCTGCTGTACGAGT
ATTTCACTGTCTATAACGAACTGACAAAGGTGAAATACGTCACCGAGGGCATGAGAAAGCCAGCCTTCCT
GTCAGGAGAGCAGAAGAAAGCAATCGTGGATCTGCTGTTTAAAACCAACAGGAAAGTGACTGTCAAGCAG
CTGAAGGAGGACTACTTCAAGAAAATTGAATGCTTCGATTCCGTGGAGATCAGCGGAGTCGAAGACAGAT
TTAACGCAAGCCTGGGCGCTTACCACGATCTGCTGAAGATCATTAAGGATAAAGACTTCCTGGACAACGA
GGAAAATGAGGATATCCTGGAAGACATTGTGCTGACACTGACCCTGTTTGAGGACAGAGGAATGATCGAG
GAAAGACTGAAAACCTATGCTCATCTGTTCGATGACAAGGTGATGAAACAGCTGAAGAGAAGGCGCTACA
CTGGCTGGGGTAGACTGAGCAGGAAGCTGATCAACGGCATTAGGGATAAACAGTCAGGAAAGACAATCCT
GGACTTTCTGAAAAGTGATGGCTTCGCCAACCGCAATTTTATGCAGCTGATTCACGATGACAGTCTGACC
TTCAAAGAGGACATCCAGAAGGCTCAGGTGTCTGGACAGGGCCACTCCCTGCATGAGCAGATTGCAAACC
TGGCTGGAAGCCCAGCCATCAAGAAAGGCATTCTGCAGACAGTGAAAATCGTCGATGAGCTGGTGAAAGT
CATGGGCCATAAGCCCGAAAACATCGTGATTGAGATGGCTCGCGAAAATCAGACAACCCAGAAGGGTCAG
AAGAACAGTAGAGAGAGGATGAAAAGAATCGAGGAAGGCATTAAGGAGCTGGGTAGCCAGATCCTGAAAG
AGCACCCAGTGGAAAACACACAGCTGCAGAATGAGAAGCTGTATCTGTACTATCTGCAGAATGGAAGAGA
TATGTACGTGGACCAGGAGCTGGATATTAACAGGCTGTCTGATTACGACGTGGATCATATCGTCCCCCAG
AGTTTCATCAAAGATGACAGCATTGACAACAAGGTGCTGACCAGGTCCGACAAAAACAGAGGAAAATCAG
ATAATGTCCCTAGTGAGGAAGTGGTCAAGAAAATGAAGAACTACTGGAGACAGCTGCTGAATGCCAAACT
GATCACTCAGAGGAAGTTTGATAACCTGACAAAAGCAGAGCGCGGTGGACTGTCAGAACTGGACAAAGCT
GGATTCATCAAGAGGCAGCTGGTGGAAACACGCCAGATCACTAAACACGTCGCACAGATTCTGGATAGTC
GCATGAACACAAAGTACGATGAGAATGACAAACTGATCAGAGAAGTGAAGGTCATTACCCTGAAGAGTAA
ACTGGTCAGCGACTTTAGGAAAGATTTCCAGTTTTATAAGGTCCGCGAGATTAACAATTATCACCATGCC
CATGACGCATACCTGAACGCCGTGGTCGGTACCGCACTGATCAAGAAATACCCAAAACTGGAGAGCGAAT
TCGTGTACGGAGACTATAAGGTGTACGATGTCAGAAAAATGATCGCCAAGTCCGAGCAGGAAATTGGAAA
AGCTACTGCCAAGTATTTCTTTTACTCAAACATCATGAATTTCTTTAAGACAGAGATCACCCTGGCCAAT
GGAGAAATCCGCAAAAGGCCCCTGATTGAGACAAACGGAGAGACAGGCGAAATCGTGTGGGACAAAGGCA
GAGATTTTGCAACCGTGAGGAAGGTCCTGAGCATGCCTCAAGTGAATATCGTCAAGAAAACTGAGGTGCA
GACAGGCGGTTTCTCAAAAGAAAGTATTCTGCCAAAACGCAACTCTGATAAGCTGATCGCTAGAAAGAAA
GACTGGGACCCTAAGAAGTATGGAGGCTTTGACTCTCCCACTGTGGCATACTCCGTCCTGGTGGTCGCTA
AGGTGGAGAAGGGCAAAAGCAAGAAACTGAAATCTGTCAAGGAGCTGCTGGGTATCACAATTATGGAGAG
AAGCTCTTTCGAGAAGAACCCAATCGATTTTCTGGAGGCCAAAGGTTATAAGGAAGTGAAGAAAGACCTG
ATCATTAAACTGCCCAAGTACAGTCTGTTTGAGCTGGAAAACGGCAGGAAACGCATGCTGGCAAGCGCTG
GAGAGCTGCAGAAAGGCAATGAACTGGCCCTGCCTTCTAAGTACGTGAACTTCCTGTATCTGGCAAGCCA
CTACGAGAAGCTGAAAGGATCTCCAGAGGATAACGAACAGAAACAGCTGTTTGTGGAGCAGCACAAGCAT
TATCTGGACGAGATCATTGAACAGATTAGCGAGTTCTCTAAAAGAGTGATCCTGGCCGACGCAAATCTGG
ATAAGGTCCTGTCTGCTTACAACAAACACAGAGATAAGCCCATCAGGGAGCAGGCCGAAAATATCATTCA
TCTGTTCACTCTGACAAACCTGGGCGCACCTGCAGCTTTCAAGTACTTCGACACTACAATCGATAGAAAG
AGGTACACCTCCACTAAGGAGGTGCTGGACGCTACACTGATCCATCAGAGTATTACCGGCCTGTACGAAA
CAAGGATTGACCTGTCTCAGCTGGGTGGCGACTCACCGGTGAGATCTCCTAAGAAGAAGAGAAAGGTGAG
GTCCGGCGGCGGAGAGGGCAGAGGAAGTCTTCTAACATGCGGTGACGTGGAGGAGAATCCCGGCCCAATG
GTGAGCAAGGGCGAGGAGCTGTTCACCGGGGTGGTGCCCATCCTGGTCGAGCTGGACGGCGACGTAAACG
GCCACAAGTTCAGCGTGTCCGGCGAGGGCGAGGGCGATGCCACCTACGGCAAGCTGACCCTGAAGTTCAT
CTGCACCACCGGCAAGCTGCCCGTGCCCTGGCCCACCCTCGTGACCACCCTGACCTACGGCGTGCAGTGC
TTCAGCCGCTACCCCGACCACATGAAGCAGCACGACTTCTTCAAGTCCGCCATGCCCGAAGGCTACGTCC
AGGAGCGCACCATCTTCTTCAAGGACGACGGCAACTACAAGACCCGCGCCGAGGTGAAGTTCGAGGGCGA
CACCCTGGTGAACCGCATCGAGCTGAAGGGCATCGACTTCAAGGAGGACGGCAACATCCTGGGGCACAAG
CTGGAGTACAACTACAACAGCCACAACGTCTATATCATGGCCGACAAGCAGAAGAACGGCATCAAGGTGA
ACTTCAAGATCCGCCACAACATCGAGGACGGCAGCGTGCAGCTCGCCGACCACTACCAGCAGAACACCCC
CATCGGCGACGGCCCCGTGCTGCTGCCCGACAACCACTACCTGAGCACCCAGTCCGCCCTGAGCAAAGAC
CCCAACGAGAAGCGCGATCACATGGTCCTGCTGGAGTTCGTGACCGCCGCCGGGATCACTCTCGGCATGG
ACGAGCTGTACAAGTAATCTAGAACTATAGTGAGTCGTATTACGTAGATCCAGACATGATAAGATACATT
GATGAGTTTGGACAAACCACAACTAGAATGCAGTGAAAAAAATGCTTTATTTGTGAAATTTGTGATGCTA
TTGCTTTATTTGTAACCATTATAAGCTGCAATAAACCTTGTACAAAGTGGGGGATCCTACGCTTACAGCT
CCAAAACTCTACGGTAAACCTACATAAACTGCTGGTTTTCAAATTTTAAAGAATTTAAGGGTTTACAGGT
TTACTACTACACAGTGATTTACTGACACATGTAAGTGTAAATGAGTTGAATAAGTAAGTAAGCCATATAC
CACACATGAAACACATACCCAGAAGTCACTGGTATATATAGCCGTCCTCCAGACTCCCAGCTCGAGACGA
TTAGATCTAATGCGTCTCGTTTAAGAGCTATGCTGGAAACAGCATAGCAAGTTTAAATAAGGCTAGTCCG
TTATCAACTTGAAAAAGTGGCACCGAGTCGGTGCTTTTTTTCAATGATGAATTAATTCGAGCTCCACCGC
GGAAGCTTAAACAAGAATCTCTAGTTTTCTTTCTTGCTTTTACTTTTACTTCCTTAATACTCAAGTACAA
TTTTAATGGAGTACTTTTTTACTTTTACTCAAGTAAGATTCTAGCCAGATACTTTTACTTTTAATTGAGT
AAAATTTTCCCTAAGTACTTGTACTTTCACTTGAGTAAAATTTTTGAGTACTTTTTACACCTCTGCTCGA
CCATATGGGAGAGCTCCCAACGCGTTGGATGCATAGCTTGAGTATTCTATAGTGTCACCTAAATAGCTTG
GCGTAATCATGGTCATAGCTGTTTCCTGTGTGAAATTGTTATCCGCTCACAATTCCACACAACATACGAG
CCGGAAGCATAAAGTGTAAAGCCTGGGGTGCCTAATGAGTGAGCTAACTCACATTAATTGCGTTGCGCTC
ACTGCCCGCTTTCCAGTCGGGAAACCTGTCGTGCCAGCTGCATTAATGAATCGGCCAACGCGCGGGGAGA
GGCGGTTTGCGTATTGGGCGCTCTTCCGCTTCCTCGCTCACTGACTCGCTGCGCTCGGTCGTTCGGCTGC
GGCGAGCGGTATCAGCTCACTCAAAGGCGGTAATACGGTTATCCACAGAATCAGGGGATAACGCAGGAAA
GAACATGTGAGCAAAAGGCCAGCAAAAGGCCAGGAACCGTAAAAAGGCCGCGTTGCTGGCGTTTTTCCAT
AGGCTCCGCCCCCCTGACGAGCATCACAAAAATCGACGCTCAAGTCAGAGGTGGCGAAACCCGACAGGAC
TATAAAGATACCAGGCGTTTCCCCCTGGAAGCTCCCTCGTGCGCTCTCCTGTTCCGACCCTGCCGCTTAC
CGGATACCTGTCCGCCTTTCTCCCTTCGGGAAGCGTGGCGCTTTCTCATAGCTCACGCTGTAGGTATCTC
AGTTCGGTGTAGGTCGTTCGCTCCAAGCTGGGCTGTGTGCACGAACCCCCCGTTCAGCCCGACCGCTGCG
CCTTATCCGGTAACTATCGTCTTGAGTCCAACCCGGTAAGACACGACTTATCGCCACTGGCAGCAGCCAC
TGGTAACAGGATTAGCAGAGCGAGGTATGTAGGCGGTGCTACAGAGTTCTTGAAGTGGTGGCCTAACTAC
GGCTACACTAGAAGAACAGTATTTGGTATCTGCGCTCTGCTGAAGCCAGTTACCTTCGGAAAAAGAGTTG
GTAGCTCTTGATCCGGCAAACAAACCACCGCTGGTAGCGGTGGTTTTTTTGTTTGCAAGCAGCAGATTAC
GCGCAGAAAAAAAGGATCTCAAGAAGATCCTTTGATCTTTTCTACGGGGTCTGACGCTCAGTGGAACGAA
AACTCACGTTAAGGGATTTTGGTCATGAGATTATCAAAAAGGATCTTCACCTAGATCCTTTTAAATTAAA
AATGAAGTTTTAAATCAATCTAAAGTATATATGAGTAAACTTGGTCTGACAGTTACCAATGCTTAATCAG
TGAGGCACCTATCTCAGCGATCTGTCTATTTCGTTCATCCATAGTTGCCTGACTCCCCGTCGTGTAGATA
ACTACGATACGGGAGGGCTTACCATCTGGCCCCAGTGCTGCAATGATACCGCGAGATCCACGCTCACCGG
CTCCAGATTTATCAGCAATAAACCAGCCAGCCGGAAGGGCCGAGCGCAGAAGTGGTCCTGCAACTTTATC
CGCCTCCATCCAGTCTATTAATTGTTGCCGGGAAGCTAGAGTAAGTAGTTCGCCAGTTAATAGTTTGCGC
AACGTTGTTGCCATTGCTACAGGCATCGTGGTGTCACGCTCGTCGTTTGGTATGGCTTCATTCAGCTCCG
GTTCCCAACGATCAAGGCGAGTTACATGATCCCCCATGTTGTGCAAAAAAGCGGTTAGCTCCTTCGGTCC
TCCGATC
