LOCUS       Exported 726 bp ds-DNA linear SYN 19-MAY-2021
DEFINITION  Tissue-specific knock-out in zebrafish, Cas9 and GFP driven by a UAS
            promoter.
ACCESSION   .
VERSION     .
KEYWORDS    pUAS:Cas9T2AGFP;U6:sgRNA1;U6:sgRNA2
SOURCE      synthetic DNA construct
  ORGANISM  synthetic DNA construct
REFERENCE   1 (bases 1 to 726)
  AUTHORS   Di Donato V, De Santis F, Auer TO, Testa N, Sanchez-Iranzo H,
            Mercader N, Concordet JP, Del Bene F
  TITLE     2C-Cas9: a versatile tool for clonal analysis of gene function.
  JOURNAL   Genome Res. 2016 Mar 8.
  PUBMED    26957310
REFERENCE   2 (bases 1 to 726)
  AUTHORS   .
  TITLE     Direct Submission
  JOURNAL   Exported May 19, 2021 from SnapGene Server 1.1.58
            http://www.snapgene.com
FEATURES             Location/Qualifiers
     source          1..726
                     /organism="synthetic DNA construct"
                     /mol_type="other DNA"
     promoter        complement(13..30)
                     /label=T7 promoter
                     /note="promoter for bacteriophage T7 RNA polymerase"
     primer_bind     complement(59..78)
                     /label=EBV-rev
                     /note="SV40 polyA terminator, reverse primer"
     primer_bind     113..132
                     /label=SV40pA-R
                     /note="SV40 polyA, reverse primer"
ORIGIN
        1 agtaatctag aactatagtg agtcgtatta cgtagatcca gacatgataa gatacattga
       61 tgagtttgga caaaccacaa ctagaatgca gtgaaaaaaa tgctttattt gtgaaatttg
      121 tgatgctatt gctttatttg taaccattat aagctgcaat aaaccttgta caaagtgggg
      181 gatcctacgc ttacagctcc aaaactctac ggtaaaccta cataaactgc tggttttcaa
      241 attttaaaga atttaagggt ttacaggttt actactacac agtgatttac tgacacatgt
      301 aagtgtaaat gagttgaata agtaagtaag ccatatacca cacatgaaac acatacccag
      361 aagtcactgg tatatatagc cgtcctccag actcccagct cgagacgatt agatctaatg
      421 cgtctcgttt aagagctatg ctggaaacag catagcaagt ttaaataagg ctagtccgtt
      481 atcaacttga aaaagtggca ccgagtcggt gctttttttc aatgatgaat taattcgagc
      541 tccaccgcgg aagcttaaac aagaatctct agttttcttt cttgctttta cttttacttc
      601 cttaatactc aagtacaatt ttaatggagt acttttttac ttttactcaa gtaagattct
      661 agccagatac ttttactttt aattgagtaa aattttccct aagtacttgt actttcactt
      721 gagtaa
//
