>Addgene plasmid #74009 | pUAS:Cas9T2AGFP;U6:sgRNA1;U6:sgRNA2 | addgene partial sequence | sequence record 141119 | T7 5'-TAATACGACTCACTATAGGG-3'
GTACTTAAGTATTATTTTTGGGGATTTTTACTTTACTTGAGTACAATTAAAAATCAATACTTTTACTTTT
ACTTAATTACATTTTTTTAGAAAAAAAAGTACTTTTTACTCCTTACAATTTTATTTACAGTCAAAAAGTA
CTTATTTTTTGGAGATCACTTCATTCTATTTTCCCTTGCTATTACCAAACCAATTGAATTGCGCTGATGC
CCAGTTTAATTTAAATAGATCCCATGGGTCGACTACGCTTACAGCTCCAAAACTCTACGGTAAACCTACA
TAAACTGCTGGTTTTCAAATTTTAAAGAATTTAAGGGTTTACAGGTTTACTACTACACAGTGATTTACTG
ACACATGTAAGTGTAAATGAGTTGAATAAGTAAGTAAGCCATATACCACACATGAAACACATACCCAGAA
GTCACTGGTATATATAGCCGTCCTCCAGACTCCCAGCTCGAGAGACCGAGAGAGGGTCTCAGTTTAAGAG
CTATGCTGGAAACAGCATAGCAAGTTTAAATAAGGCTAGTCCGTTATCAACTTGAAAAAGTGGCACCGAG
TCGGTGCTTTTTTTGGTCGACGGATCCAAGCTTGCATGCCTGCAGGTCGGAGTACTGTCCTCCGAGCGGA
GTACTGTCCTCCGAGCGGAGTACTGTCCTCCGAGCGGAGTACTGTCCTCCGAGCGGAGTACTGTCCTCCG
AGCGGAGACTCTAGCGAGCGCCGGAGTATAAATAGAGGCGCTTCGTCTACGGAGCGACAATTCAATTCAA
